Addgene plasmid #229081: PiggyBac-TDP-43deltaNLS-V5-APEX
Purpose: Doxycycline-inducible expression of NLS-mutated TDP-43 fused to V5-tag and APEX for proximity labeling, containing BFP in the backbone
Depositing lab: Eran Hornstein. Depositing organization: Weizmann Institute of Science.
Backbone
  Vector backbone: K4-PB-TO
  Vector type: Mammalian Expression
  Selectable markers: Puromycin
Growth in bacteria
  Bacterial resistance: Ampicillin, 100 μg/mL
  Growth temperature: 37°C
  Growth strain: DH5alpha
  Copy number: Unknown
Gene/Insert
  Gene/Insert name: TDP-43deltaNLS (alt names: TARDBP; TDP43)
  Species: H. sapiens (human)
  Mutation: K82A, R83A, K84A, K95A, K97A and R98A for mutation of the NLS
  Entrez Gene: TARDBP (a.k.a. ALS10, TDP-43)
  Promoter: TRE3G
  Tag / fusion protein: V5 (C terminal on insert); APEX (C terminal on insert); BFP (C terminal on backbone)
  Cloning method: Restriction Enzyme; 5′ cloning site BamhI (unknown if destroyed); 3′ cloning site NruI (unknown if destroyed)
  Sequencing primers: 5′ cccttcggatgtggcttga
Resource information
  A portion of this plasmid was derived from a plasmid made by: Cloned insert in the place of NGN2 in the K4-PB-TO_NGN2 plasmid received from Michael Ward
Terms and licenses: Academic/Nonprofit Terms; Industry Terms: Not Available to Industry
How to cite: PiggyBac-TDP-43deltaNLS-V5-APEX was a gift from Eran Hornstein (Addgene plasmid # 229081 ; http://n2t.net/addgene:229081 ; RRID:Addgene_229081)
