[The description below was written by a language model from this plasmid's Addgene catalogue record and pLannotate feature annotations shown in this document.]
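Description:
PiggyBac-TDP-43deltaNLS-V5-APEX is a roughly 15.3 kb mammalian expression plasmid built on the K4-PB-TO backbone, made by replacing the NGN2 insert of the parental K4-PB-TO_NGN2 plasmid. It is propagated in E. coli through a high-copy ColE1/pUC-type origin with ampicillin selection, and it also carries an f1 origin. As the name indicates, it is meant for piggyBac transposon-based genomic integration, although the automated feature table does not annotate the transposon terminal repeats themselves. Several small hits in the table (lambda portal protein, olfactory receptor, lacI and RSF ori fragments) appear to be backbone remnants or incidental matches rather than functional parts.

The payload is human TARDBP (TDP-43) carrying six alanine substitutions (K82A, R83A, K84A, K95A, K97A, R98A) that disrupt the nuclear localisation signal. It is fused at its C terminus to a V5 epitope and an ascorbate peroxidase annotated as APEX2, with an SV40 poly(A) signal downstream. The V5 tag is not annotated separately but would fit the short gap between the two coding regions. Expression is driven by the TRE3G promoter. On the opposite strand, a CAG-type unit (CMV enhancer, chicken β-actin promoter, chimeric intron) drives a tetR-derived coding sequence, presumably the Tet-On transactivator, ending in a rabbit β-globin poly(A). This makes the system self-contained and doxycycline-inducible. A third cassette, flanked by loxP sites and therefore removable by Cre, uses the EF-1α promoter to express puromycin resistance and mTagBFP2 ahead of a bGH poly(A), which allows selection and blue-fluorescence tracking of integrated cells.

The construct is intended for inducible expression of NLS-mutated TDP-43 and peroxidase-based proximity labeling of nearby molecules.
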