Features (pLannotate 1.2.2; 36 found; start..end, strand, type, name):
    262..1122    -  CDS            AmpR: β-lactamase; bla; confers resistance to ampicillin, carbenicillin, and related antibiotics
   1123..1227    -  promoter       AmpR promoter: bla
   1280..1708    -  rep_origin     f1 ori (sequence partly withheld): f1 bacteriophage origin of replication; arrow indicates direction of (+) strand synthesis
   1713..1868    -  CDS            lacZα (fragment): LacZα fragment of β-galactosidase; lacZ fragment
   1870..1989    +  CDS            B (fragment): PORTL_LAMBD - Experimental evidence at protein level: Swiss-Prot protein existence level 1. Forms the portal vertex of the capsid (PubMed:6228056, PubMed:6232391). This portal plays critical roles in head assembly, genome packaging, neck/tail attachment, and genome ejection (Probable). The portal protein multimerizes as a single ring-shaped homododecamer arranged around a central channel (PubMed:6232391). Binds to the terminase subunits to form the packaging machine (PubMed:7799432). From Escherichia phage lambda (Bacteriophage lambda).
   3163..3540    +  promoter       TRE3G promoter: 3rd-generation Tet-responsive promoter that can be activated by binding of Tet-On® 3G
   3556..4797    +  CDS            TARDBP: TADBP_HUMAN - Also known as TDP43. Experimental evidence at protein level: Swiss-Prot protein existence level 1. RNA-binding protein that is involved in various steps of RNA biogenesis and processing (PubMed:23519609). Preferentially binds, via its two RNA recognition motifs RRM1 and RRM2, to GU-repeats on RNA molecules predominantly localized within long introns and in the 3'UTR of mRNAs (PubMed:23519609, PubMed:24240615, PubMed:24464995). In turn, regulates the splicing of many non-coding and protein-coding RNAs including proteins involved in neuronal survival, as well as mRNAs that encode p
   4840..5586    +  CDS            APEX2: soybean ascorbate peroxidase, engineered to serve as a monomeric tag for electron microscopy and live-cell proteomics (Lam et al., 2015) more active than the original APEX due to the A134P mutation
   5623..5744    +  polyA_signal   SV40 poly(A) signal: SV40 polyadenylation signal
   5815..5837    -  protein_bind   lac operator (fragment): The lac repressor binds to the lac operator to inhibit transcription in E. coli. This inhibition can be relieved by adding lactose or isopropyl-β-D-thiogalactopyranoside (IPTG). lac repressor encoded by lacI
   5841..5871    -  promoter       lac promoter: promoter for the E. coli lac operon
   5886..5907    -  protein_bind   CAP binding site: CAP binding activates transcription in the presence of cAMP. E. coli catabolite activator protein
   5920..6012    -  CDS            lacI (fragment): lac repressor; lacI; The lac repressor binds to the lac operator to inhibit transcription in E. coli. This inhibition can be relieved by adding lactose or isopropyl-β-D-thiogalactopyranoside (IPTG).
   6014..6086    -  rep_origin     RSF ori (fragment): Plasmids containing the RSF 1030 origin of replication can be propagated in E. coli cells that contain additional plasmids with compatible origins.
   6351..6406    -  polyA_signal   β-globin poly(A) signal: rabbit β-globin polyadenylation signal (Gil and Proudfoot, 1987)
   6477..6557    -  CDS            HBB (fragment): HBB_PONPY - Experimental evidence at transcript level: Swiss-Prot protein existence level 2. Involved in oxygen transport from the lung to the various peripheral tissues. From Pongo pygmaeus (Bornean orangutan).
   6691..7308    -  CDS            tetR: TETR2_ECOLX - Experimental evidence at protein level: Swiss-Prot protein existence level 1. TetR is the repressor of the tetracycline resistance element; its N-terminal region forms a helix-turn-helix structure and binds DNA. Binding of tetracycline to TetR reduces the repressor affinity for the tetracycline resistance gene (tetA) promoter operator sites. From Escherichia coli.
   7367..8383    -  intron         chimeric intron: chimera between introns from chicken β-actin and rabbit β-globin
   8384..8661    -  promoter       chicken β-actin promoter: No description available
   8663..9042    -  enhancer       CMV enhancer: human cytomegalovirus immediate early enhancer
   9043..9091    +  polyA_signal   poly(A) signal: synthetic polyadenylation signal
   9105..9196    +  misc_feature   pause site: RNA polymerase II transcriptional pause signal from the human α2 globin gene
   9741..9869    -  CDS            OR51A4 (fragment): O51A4_HUMAN - Experimental evidence at transcript level: Swiss-Prot protein existence level 2. Odorant receptor. From Homo sapiens (Human).
   9895..10053   -  CDS            OR51A7 (fragment): O51A7_HUMAN - Experimental evidence at transcript level: Swiss-Prot protein existence level 2. Odorant receptor. From Homo sapiens (Human).
  10408..10441   +  protein_bind   loxP: Cre-mediated recombination occurs in the 8-bp core sequence (GCATACAT). Cre recombinase
  10441..11601   +  promoter       EF-1α promoter: strong constitutive promoter for human elongation factor EF-1α
  11615..12211   +  CDS            PuroR (fragment): puromycin N-acetyltransferase; pac from Streptomyces; confers resistance to puromycin
  12377..13087   +  CDS            mTagBFP2: mTagBFP2 is a basic (constitutively fluorescent) blue fluorescent protein published in 2011, derived from Entacmaea quadricolor. It is reported to be a very rapidly-maturing monomer with very low acid sensitivity.
  13107..13331   +  polyA_signal   bGH poly(A) signal: bovine growth hormone polyadenylation signal
  13332..13365   +  protein_bind   loxP: Cre-mediated recombination occurs in the 8-bp core sequence (GCATACAT). Cre recombinase
  13925..14392   +  CDS            B (fragment): PORTL_LAMBD - Experimental evidence at protein level: Swiss-Prot protein existence level 1. Forms the portal vertex of the capsid (PubMed:6228056, PubMed:6232391). This portal plays critical roles in head assembly, genome packaging, neck/tail attachment, and genome ejection (Probable). The portal protein multimerizes as a single ring-shaped homododecamer arranged around a central channel (PubMed:6232391). Binds to the terminase subunits to form the packaging machine (PubMed:7799432). From Escherichia phage lambda (Bacteriophage lambda).
  14428..14450   -  protein_bind   lac operator (fragment): The lac repressor binds to the lac operator to inhibit transcription in E. coli. This inhibition can be relieved by adding lactose or isopropyl-β-D-thiogalactopyranoside (IPTG). lac repressor encoded by lacI
  14454..14484   -  promoter       lac promoter: promoter for the E. coli lac operon
  14499..14520   -  protein_bind   CAP binding site: CAP binding activates transcription in the presence of cAMP. E. coli catabolite activator protein
  14533..14625   -  CDS            lacI (fragment): lac repressor; lacI; The lac repressor binds to the lac operator to inhibit transcription in E. coli. This inhibition can be relieved by adding lactose or isopropyl-β-D-thiogalactopyranoside (IPTG).
  14808..91      -  rep_origin     ori (across the origin): high-copy-number ColE1/pMB1/pBR322/pUC origin of replication
>Addgene plasmid #229081 | PiggyBac-TDP-43deltaNLS-V5-APEX | addgene full sequence | sequence record 457517 | Addgene NGS Result
TAGCTCTTGATCCGGCAAACAAACCACCGCTGGTAGCGGTGGTTTTTTTGTTTGCAAGCAGCAGATTACG
CGCAGAAAAAAAGGATCTCAAGAAGATCCTTTGATCTTTTCTACGGGGTCTGACGCTCAGTGGAACGAAA
ACTCACGTTAAGGGATTTTGGTCATGAGATTATCAAAAAGGATCTTCACCTAGATCCTTTTAAATTAAAA
ATGAAGTTTTAAATCAATCTAAAGTATATATGAGTAAACTTGGTCTGACAGTTACCAATGCTTAATCAGT
GAGGCACCTATCTCAGCGATCTGTCTATTTCGTTCATCCATAGTTGCCTGACTCCCCGTCGTGTAGATAA
CTACGATACGGGAGGGCTTACCATCTGGCCCCAGTGCTGCAATGATACCGCGAGACCCACGCTCACCGGC
TCCAGATTTATCAGCAATAAACCAGCCAGCCGGAAGGGCCGAGCGCAGAAGTGGTCCTGCAACTTTATCC
GCCTCCATCCAGTCTATTAATTGTTGCCGGGAAGCTAGAGTAAGTAGTTCGCCAGTTAATAGTTTGCGCA
ACGTTGTTGCCATTGCTACAGGCATCGTGGTGTCACGCTCGTCGTTTGGTATGGCTTCATTCAGCTCCGG
TTCCCAACGATCAAGGCGAGTTACATGATCCCCCATGTTGTGCAAAAAAGCGGTTAGCTCCTTCGGTCCT
CCGATCGTTGTCAGAAGTAAGTTGGCCGCAGTGTTATCACTCATGGTTATGGCAGCACTGCATAATTCTC
TTACTGTCATGCCATCCGTAAGATGCTTTTCTGTGACTGGTGAGTACTCAACCAAGTCATTCTGAGAATA
GTGTATGCGGCGACCGAGTTGCTCTTGCCCGGCGTCAATACGGGATAATACCGCGCCACATAGCAGAACT
TTAAAAGTGCTCATCATTGGAAAACGTTCTTCGGGGCGAAAACTCTCAAGGATCTTACCGCTGTTGAGAT
CCAGTTCGATGTAACCCACTCGTGCACCCAACTGATCTTCAGCATCTTTTACTTTCACCAGCGTTTCTGG
GTGAGCAAAAACAGGAAGGCAAAATGCCGCAAAAAAGGGAATAAGGGCGACACGGAAATGTTGAATACTC
ATACTCTTCCTTTTTCAATATTATTGAAGCATTTATCAGGGTTATTGTCTCATGAGCGGATACATATTTG
AATGTATTTAGAAAAATAAACAAATAGGGGTTCCGCGCACATTTCCCCGAAAAGTGCCACCTAAATTGTA
AGCGTTAATATTTTGTTAAAATTCGCGTTAAATTTTTGTTAAATCAGCTCATTTTTTAACCAATAGGCCG
AAATCGGCAAAATCCCTTATAAATCAAAAGAATAGACCGAGATAGGGT
[37 nt withheld, positions 1379-1415]
AAAGAACGTGGACTCCAACGTCAAAGG
[49 nt withheld, positions 1443-1491]
T
[91 nt withheld, positions 1493-1583]
G
[124 nt withheld, positions 1585-1708]
CCCATTCGCCATTCAGGCTGCGCAACTGTTGGGAAGGGCGATCGGTGCGGGCCTCTTCGCTATTACGCCA
GCTGGCGAAAGGGGGATGTGCTGCAAGGCGATTAAGTTGGGTAACGCCAGGGTTTTCCCAGTCACGACGT
TGTAAAACGACGGCCAGTGAGCGCGCCTCGTTCATTCACGTTTTTGAACCCGTGGAGGACGGGCAGACTC
GCGGTGCAAATGTGTTTTACAGCGTGATGGAGCAGATGAAGATGCTCGACACGCTGCAGAACACGCAGCT
AGATTAACCCTAGAAAGATAATCATATTGTGACGTACGTTAAAGATAATCATGTGTAAAATTGACGCATG
TGTTTTATCGGTCTGTATATCGAGGTTTATTTATTAATTTGAATAGATATTAAGTTTTATTATATTTACA
CTTACATACTAATAATAAATTCAACAAACAATTTATTTATGTTTATTTATTTATTAAAAAAAACAAAAAC
TCAAAATTTCTTCTATAAAGTAACAAAACTTTTATGAGGGACAGCCCCCCCCCAAAGCCCCCAGGGATGT
AATTACGTCCCTCCCCCGCTAGGGGGCAGCAGCGAGCCGCCCGGGGCTCCGCTCCGGTCCGGCGCTCCCC
CCGCATCCCCGAGCCGGCAGCGTGCGGGGACAGCCCGGGCACGGGGAAGGTGGCACGGGATCGCTTTCCT
CTGAACGCTTCTCGCTGCTCTTTGAGCCTGCAGACACCTGGGGGGATACGGGGAAAAGGCCTCCACGGCC
TTAATTAAGGGAGGTGGTCCCTGCAGTTACGCCAATGATAACCCCCGCCAGAAAAATCTTAGTAGCCTTC
CCTTTTTGTTTTCCGTGCCCCAACTCGGCGGATTGACTCGGCCCCTTCCGGAAACACCCGAATCAACTTC
TAGTCAAATTATTGTTCACGCCGCAATGACCCACCCCTGGCCCGCGTCTGTGGAACTGACCCCTGGTGTA
CAGGAGAGTTCGCTGCTGAAAGTGGTCCCAAAGGGGTACTAGTTTTTAAGCTCCCAACTCCCCCTCCCCC
AGCGTCTGGAGGATTCCACACCCTCGCACCGCAGGGGCGAGGAAGTGGGCGGAGTCCGGTTTTGGCGCCA
GCCGCTGAGGCTGCCAAGCAGAAAAGCCACCGCTGAGGAGACTCCGGTCACTGTCCTCGCCCCGCCTCCC
CCTTCCCTCCCCTTGGGGACCACCGGGCGCCACGCCGCGAACGGTAAGTGCCGCGGTCGTCGGCGCCTCC
GCCCTCCCCCTAGGGCCCCAATTCCCAGCGGGCGCGGCGCGCGGCCCCTCCCCCCGCCGGGCGCGCGCCC
GCTGCCCCGCCCTTCGTGGCCGCCCGGCGTGGGCGGTGCCACCCCTCCCCCCGGCGGCCCCGCGCGCAGC
TCCCGGCTCCCTCCCCCTTCGGATGTGGCTTGAGCTGTAGGCGCGGAGGGTACCAGTTTACTCCCTATCA
GTGATAGAGAACGTATGAAGAGTTTACTCCCTATCAGTGATAGAGAACGTATGCAGACTTTACTCCCTAT
CAGTGATAGAGAACGTATAAGGAGTTTACTCCCTATCAGTGATAGAGAACGTATGACCAGTTTACTCCCT
ATCAGTGATAGAGAACGTATCTACAGTTTACTCCCTATCAGTGATAGAGAACGTATATCCAGTTTACTCC
CTATCAGTGATAGAGAACGTATAAGCTTTAGGCGTGTACGGTGGGCGCCTATAAAAGCAGAGCTCGTTTA
GTGAACCGTCAGATCGCCTGGAGCAATTCCACAACACTTTTGTCTTATACCAACTTTCCGTACCACTTCC
TACCCTCGTAAAGGATCCGCCGCCACCATGTCTGAATATATTCGGGTAACCGAAGATGAGAACGATGAGC
CCATTGAAATACCATCGGAAGACGATGGGACGGTGCTGCTCTCCACGGTTACAGCCCAGTTTCCAGGGGC
GTGTGGGCTTCGCTACAGGAATCCAGTGTCTCAGTGTATGAGAGGTGTCCGGCTGGTAGAAGGAATTCTG
CATGCCCCAGATGCTGGCTGGGGAAATCTGGTGTATGTTGTCAACTATCCAAAAGATAACGCAGCAGCAA
TGGATGAGACAGATGCTTCATCAGCAGTGAAAGTGAAAAGAGCAGTCCAGAAAACATCCGATTTAATAGT
GTTGGGTCTCCCATGGAAAACAACCGAACAGGACCTGAAAGAGTATTTTAGTACCTTTGGAGAAGTTCTT
ATGGTGCAGGTCAAGAAAGATCTTAAGACTGGTCATTCAAAGGGGTTTGGCTTTGTTCGTTTTACGGAAT
ATGAAACACAAGTGAAAGTAATGTCACAGCGACATATGATAGATGGACGATGGTGTGACTGCAAACTTCC
TAATTCTAAGCAAAGCCAAGATGAGCCTTTGAGAAGCAGAAAAGTGTTTGTGGGGCGCTGTACAGAGGAC
ATGACTGAGGATGAGCTGCGGGAGTTCTTCTCTCAGTACGGGGATGTGATGGATGTCTTCATCCCCAAGC
CATTCAGGGCCTTTGCCTTTGTTACATTTGCAGATGATCAGATTGCGCAGTCTCTTTGTGGAGAGGACTT
GATCATTAAAGGAATCAGCGTTCATATATCCAATGCCGAACCTAAGCACAATAGCAATAGACAGTTAGAA
AGAAGTGGAAGATTTGGTGGTAATCCAGGTGGCTTTGGGAATCAGGGTGGATTTGGTAATAGCAGAGGGG
GTGGAGCTGGTTTGGGAAACAATCAAGGTAGTAATATGGGTGGTGGGATGAACTTTGGTGCGTTCAGCAT
TAATCCAGCCATGATGGCTGCCGCCCAGGCAGCACTACAGAGCAGTTGGGGTATGATGGGCATGTTAGCC
AGCCAGCAGAACCAGTCAGGCCCATCGGGTAATAACCAAAACCAAGGCAACATGCAGAGGGAGCCAAACC
AGGCCTTCGGTTCTGGAAATAACTCTTATAGTGGCTCTAATTCTGGTGCAGCAATTGGTTGGGGATCAGC
ATCCAATGCAGGGTCGGGCAGTGGTTTTAATGGAGGCTTTGGCTCAAGCATGGATTCTAAGTCTTCTGGC
TGGGGAATGGGCAAGCCCATCCCCAACCCCCTGCTGGGCCTGGACAGCACCGGAAAGTCTTACCCAACTG
TGAGTGCTGATTACCAGGACGCCGTTGAGAAGGCGAAGAAGAAGCTCAGAGGCTTCATCGCTGAGAAGAG
ATGCGCTCCTCTAATGCTCCGTTTGGCATTCCACTCTGCTGGAACCTTTGACAAGGGCACGAAGACCGGT
GGACCCTTCGGAACCATCAAGCACCCTGCCGAACTGGCTCACAGCGCTAACAACGGTCTTGACATCGCTG
TTAGGCTTTTGGAGCCACTCAAGGCGGAGTTCCCTATTTTGAGCTACGCCGATTTCTACCAGTTGGCTGG
CGTTGTTGCCGTTGAGGTCACGGGTGGACCTAAGGTTCCATTCCACCCTGGAAGAGAGGACAAGCCTGAG
CCACCACCAGAGGGTCGCTTGCCCGATCCCACTAAGGGTTCTGACCATTTGAGAGATGTGTTTGGCAAAG
CTATGGGGCTTACTGACCAAGATATCGTTGCTCTATCTGGGGGTCACACTATTGGAGCTGCACACAAGGA
GCGTTCTGGATTTGAGGGTCCCTGGACCTCTAATCCTCTTATTTTCGACAACTCATACTTCACGGAGTTG
TTGAGTGGTGAGAAGGAAGGTCTCCTTCAGCTACCTTCTGACAAGGCTCTTTTGTCTGACCCTGTATTCC
GCCCTCTCGTTGACAAATATGCAGCGGACGAAGATGCCTTCTTTGCTGATTACGCTGAGGCTCACCAAAA
GCTTTCCGAGCTTGGGTTTGCTGATGCCTGATAAGTTTAAACTCGCGAATCGATCGCCCACCCCAACTTG
TTTATTGCAGCTTATAATGGTTACAAATAAAGCAATAGCATCACAAATTTCACAAATAAAGCATTTTTTT
CACTGCATTCTAGTTGTGGTTTGTCCAAACTCATCAATGTATCTTATCATGTCTGTATACCGTCGACCTC
TAGCTAGAGCTTGGCGTAATCATGGTCATAGCTGTTTCCTGTGTGAAATTGTTATCCGCTCACAATTCCA
CACAACATACGAGCCGGAAGCATAAAGTGTAAAGCCTGGGGTGCCTAATGAGTGAGCTAACTCACATTAA
TTGCGTTGCGCTCACTGCCCGCTTTCCAGTCGGGAAACCTGTCGTGCCAGCTGCATTAATGAATCGGCCA
ACGCGCGGGGAGAGGCGGTTTGCGTATTGGGCGCTCTTCCGCTTCCTCGCTCACTGACTCGCTGCGCTCG
GTCGTTCGGCTGCGGCGAGCGGTATCAGCTCACTCAAAGGACGGCCGCACATGTAAGGAAAATTTTAGGG
ATGTTAAAGAAAAAAATAACACAAAACAAAATATAAAAAAAATCTAACCTCAAGTCAAGGCTTTTCTATG
GAATAAGGAATGGACAGCAGGGGGCTGTTTCATATACTGATGACCTCTTTATAGCCAACCTTTGTTCATG
GCAGCCAGCATATGGGCATATGTTGCCAAACTCTAAACCAAATACTCATTCTGATGTTTTAAATGATTTG
CCCTCCCATATGTCCTTCCGAGTGAGAGACACAAAAAATTCCAACACACTATTGCAATGAAAATAAATTT
CCTTTATTAGCCAGAAGTCAGATGCTCAAGGGGCTTCATGATGTCCCCATAATTTTTGGCAGAGGGAAAA
AGATCTCAGTGGTATTTGTGAGCCAGGGCATTGGCCACACCAGTCACCACCTTCTGATAGGCAGCCTGCA
CCTGAGGAGTGAATTCACGCGTTTTAGCCTGGCAGCATATCGAGATCGAAGTCATCGAGAGCGTCAGCAG
GGAGCATATCCAGATCAAAATCATCCAGGGCATCGGCGGGCAGCATGTCCAGGTCGAAGTCGTCCAGGGC
GTCGGTGGGTCCGCCGCTCTCGCACTTCAGCTGCTTCTCGAGGCCGCAGATGATCAGTTCCAGGCCGAAC
AGGAAGGCGGGCTCGGCGCCCTGTCTGTCGAACAGCTCGATGGCCTGCTTCAGCAGGGGGGGCATGCTGT
CGGTGGTGGGTGTCTCTCTTTCCTCTTTGGCGACCTGGTGTTCCTGTTCTTCCAGCACGCAGCCCAGGGT
GAAGTGGCCCACGGCGCTCAGGGCGTACAGGGCGTTTTCCAGGCTGAAGCCCTGCTGGCACAGGAAGGCC
AGCTGGTTTTCCAGTGTCTCGTACTGCTTCTCGGTGGGTCTGGTGCCCAGGTGCACTTTGGCGCCGTCCC
GGTGGCTCAGCAGGGCGCATCTGTAGCTCTTGGCGTTGTTCCGCAGGAAGTCCTGCCAGCTCTCGCCTTC
CAGAGGGCAGCTGTGGGTGTGGTGCCGGTCCAGCATCTCGATGGGCAGGGCGTCCAGCAGGGCCCGCTTG
TTCTTCACGTGCCAGTACAGGGTGGGCTGTTCCACGCCCAGTTTCTGGGCCAGCTTCCGGGTGGTCAGGC
CCTCGATGCCCACGCCGTTCAGCAGTTCCAGGGCGCTGTTGATCACTTTGCTCTTGTCCAGCCGGCTCAT
GTCGACATTCTTTGCCAAAATGATGAGACAGCACAATAACCAGCACGTTGCCCAGGAGCTGTAGGAAAAA
GAAGAAGGCATGAACATGGTTAGCAGAGGCTCTAGAGCCGCCGGTCACACGCCAGAAGCCGAACCCCGCC
CTGCCCCGTCCCCCCCGAAGGCAGCCGTCCCCCCGCGGACAGCCCCGAGGCTGGAGAGGGAGAAGGGGAC
GGCGGCGCGGCGACGCACGAAGGCCCTCCCCGCCCATTTCCTTCCTGCCGGCGCCGCACCGCTTCGCCCC
GCGCCCGCTAGAGGGGGTGCGGCGGCGCCTCCCAGATTTCGGCTCCGCACAGATTTGGGACAAAGGAAGT
CCCTGCGCCCTCTCGCACGATTACCATAAAAGGCAATGGCTGCGGCTCGCCGCGCCTCGACAGCCGCCGG
CGCTCCGGGGGCCGCCGCGCCCCYCCCCCGAGCCCYCCCCGGCCCGMGGCGGCCCCGCCCCGCCCGGCAC
CCCCACCTGCCGCCACCCCCCGCCCGGCACGGCGAGCCCCGCGCCACGCCCCGTACGGAGCCCCGCACCC
GAAGCCGGGCCGTGCTCAGCAACTCGGGGAGGGGGGTGCAGGGGGGGTTGCAGCCCGACCGACGCGCCCA
CACCCCCTGCTCACCCCCCCACGCACACACCCCGCACGCAGCCTTTGTTCCCCTCGCAGCCCCCCCCGCA
CCGCGGGGCACCGCCCCCGGCCGCGCTCCCCTCGCGCACACTGCGGAGCGCACAAAGCCCCGCGCCGCGC
CCGCAGCGCTCACAGCCGCCGGGCAGCGCGGAGCCGCACGCGGCGCTCCCCACGCACACACACACGCACG
CACCCCCCGAGCCGCTCCCCCCGCACAAAGGGCCCTCCCGGAGCCCCTCAAGGCTTTCACGCAGCCACAG
AAAAGAAACAAGCCGTCATTAAACCAAGCGCTAATTACAGCCCGGAGGAGAAGGGCCGTCCCGCCCGCTC
ACCTGTGGGAGTAACGCGGTCAGTCAGAGCCGGGGCGGGCGGCGCGAGGCGGCGGCGGAGCGGGGCACGG
GGCGAAGGCAGCGCGCAGCGACTCCCGCCCGCCGCGCGCTTCGCTTTTTATAGGGCCGCCGCCGCCGCCG
CCTCGCCATAAAAGGAAACTTTCGGAGCGCGCCGCTCTGATTGGCTGCCGCCGCMCCTCYCCSCCYCSCC
CCSCCCCCCCCCCCCCCCCCCCCCCCCCCCCCCGGCGCGCGCCCCCCCCCCCCCCCCGCCCCCATCGCTG
CACAAAATAATTAAAAAATAAATAAATACAAAATTGGGGGTGGGGAGGGGGGGGAGATGGGGAGAGTGAA
GCAGAACGTGGGGCTCACCTCGACCATGGTAATAGCGATGACTAATACGTAGATGTACTGCCAAGTAGGA
AAGTCCCATAAGGTCATGTACTGGGCATAATGCCAGGCGGGCCATTTACCGTCATTGACGTCAATAGGGG
GCGTACTTGGCATATGATACACTTGATGTACTGCCAAGTGGGCAGTTTACCGTAAATACTCCACCCATTG
ACGTCAATGGAAAGTCCCTATTGGCGTTACTATGGGAACATACGTCATTATTGACGTCAATGGGCGGGGG
TCGTTGGGCGGTCAGCCAGGCGGGCCATTTACCGTAAGTTATGTAACGCGGAACTCCATATATGGGCTAT
GAACTAATGACCCCGTAATTGATTACTATTAATAACTAGTCAATAATCAATGTCAATAAAATATCTTTAT
TTTCATTACATCTGTGTGTTGGTTTTTTGTGTGAATCGATAGTACTAACATACGCTCTCCATCAAAACAA
AACGAAACAAAACAAACTAGCAAAATAGGCTGTCCCCAGTGCAAGTGCAGGTGCCAGAACATTTCTCTGA
GCTCACGGGGACAGCCCCCCCCCAAAGCCCCCAGGGATGTAATTACGTCCCTCCCCCGCTAGGGGGCAGC
AGCGAGCCGCCCGGGGCTCCGCTCCGGTCCGGCGCTCCCCCCGCATCCCCGAGCCGGCAGCGTGCGGGGA
CAGCCCGGGCACGGGGAAGGTGGCACGGGATCGCTTTCCTCTGAACGCTTCTCGCTGCTCTTTGAGCCTG
CAGACACCTGGGGGGATACGGGGAAAAAGCTTTAGGCTGAAAGAGAGATTTAGAATGACAGAATCATAGA
ACGGCCTGGGTTGCAAAGGAGCACAGTGCTCATCCAGATCCAACCCCCTGCTATGTGCAGGGTCATCAAC
CAGCAGCCCAGGCTGCCCAGAGCCACATCCAGCCTGGCCTTGAATGCCTGCAGGGATGGGGCATCCACAG
CCTCCTTGGGCAACCTGTTCAGTGCGTCACCACCCTCTGGGGGAAAAACTGCCTCCTCATATCCAACCCA
AACCTCCCCTGTCTCAGTGTAAAGCCATTCCCCCTTGTCCTATCAAGGGGGAGTTTGCTGTGACATTGTT
GGTCTGGGGTGACACATGTTTGCCAATTCAGTGCATCACGGAGAGGCAGATCTTGGGGATAAGGAAGTGC
AGGACAGCATGGACGTGGGACATGCAGGTGTTGAGGGCTCTGGGACACTCTCCAAGTCACAGCGTTCAGA
ACAGCCTTAAGGATAAGAAGATAGGATAGAAGGACAAAGAGCAAGTTAAAACCCAGCATGGAGAGGAGCA
CAAAAAGGCCACAGACACTGCTGGTCCCTGTGTCTGAGCCTGCATGTTTGATGGTGTCTGGATGCAAGCA
GAAGGGGTGGAAGAGCTTGCCTGGAGAGATACAGCTGGGTCAGTAGGACTGGGACAGGCAGCTGGAGAAT
TGCCATGTAGATGTTCATACAATCGTCAAATCATGAAGGCTGGAAAAGCCCTCCAAGATCCCCAAGACCA
ACCCCAACCCACCCACCGTGCCCACTGGCCATGTCCCTCAGTGCCACATCCCCACAGTTCTTCATCACCT
CCAGGGACGGTGACCCCCCCACCTCCGTGGGCAGCTGTGCCACTGCAGCACCGCTCTTTGGAGAAGGTAA
ATCTTGCTAAATCCAGCCCGACCCTCCCCTGGCACAACGTAAGGCCATTATCTCTCATCCAACTCCAGGA
CGGAGTCAGTGAGAATATTATAACTTCGTATAGCATACATTATACGAAGTTATGGGCAGAGCGCACATCG
CCCACAGTCCCCGAGAAGTTGGGGGGAGGGGTCGGCAATTGAACCGGTGCCTAGAGAAGGTGGCGCGGGG
TAAACTGGGAAAGTGATGTCGTGTACTGGCTCCGCCTTTTTCCCGAGGGTGGGGGAGAACCGTATATAAG
TGCAGTAGTCGCCGTGAACGTTCTTTTTCGCAACGGGTTTGCCGCCAGAACACAGGTAAGTGCCGTGTGT
GGTTCCCGCGGGCCTGGCCTCTTTACGGGTTATGGCCCTTGCGTGCCTTGAATTACTTCCACCTGGCTGC
AGTACGTGATTCTTGATCCCGAGCTTCGGGTTGGAAGTGGGTGGGAGAGTTCGAGGCCTTGCGCTTAAGG
AGCCCCTTCGCCTCGTGCTTGAGTTGAGGCCTGGCCTGGGCGCTGGGGCCGCCGCGTGCGAATCTGGTGG
CACCTTCGCGCCTGTCTCGCTGCTTTCGATAAGTCTCTAGCCATTTAAAATTTTTGATGACCTGCTGCGA
CGCTTTTTTTCTGGCAAGATAGTCTTGTAAATGCGGGCCAAGATCTGCACACTGGTATTTCGGTTTTTGG
GGCCGCGGGCGGCGACGGGGCCCGTGCGTCCCAGCGCACATGTTCGGCGAGGCGGGGCCTGCGAGCGCGG
CCACCGAGAATCGGACGGGGGTAGTCTCAAGCTGGCCGGCCTGCTCTGGTGCCTGGCCTCGCGCCGCCGT
GTATCGCCCCGCCCTGGGCGGCAAGGCTGGCCCGGTCGGCACCAGTTGCGTGAGCGGAAAGATGGCCGCT
TCCCGGCCCTGCTGCAGGGAGCTCAAAATGGAGGACGCGGCGCTCGGGAGAGCGGGCGGGTGAGTCACCC
ACACAAAGGAAAAGGGCCTTTCCGTCCTCAGCCGTCGCTTCATGTGACTCCACGGAGTACCGGGCGCCGT
CCAGGCACCTCGATTAGTTCTCGCGCTTTTGGAGTACGTCGTCTTTAGGTTGGGGGGAGGGGTTTTATGC
GATGGAGTTTCCCCACACTGAGTGGGTGGAGACTGAAGTTAGGCCAGCTTGGCACTTGATGTAATTCTCC
TTGGAATTTGCCCTTTTTGAGTTTGGATCTTGGTTCATTCTCAAGCCTCAGACAGTGGTTCAAAGTTTTT
TTCTTCCATTTCAGGTGTCGTGATTTAAATCCCACCATGACCGAGTACAAGCCCACGGTGCGCCTCGCCA
CCCGCGACGACGTCCCCAGGGCCGTACGCACCCTCGCCGCCGCGTTCGCCGACTACCCCGCCACGCGCCA
CACCGTCGATCCGGACCGCCACATCGAGCGGGTCACCGAGCTGCAAGAACTCTTCCTCACGCGCGTCGGG
CTCGACATCGGCAAGGTGTGGGTCGCGGACGACGGCGCCGCCGTGGCGGTCTGGACCACGCCGGAGAGCG
TCGAAGCGGGGGCGGTGTTCGCCGAGATCGGCCCGCGCATGGCCGAGTTGAGCGGTTCCCGGCTGGCCGC
GCAGCAACAGATGGAAGGCCTCCTGGCGCCGCACCGGCCCAAGGAGCCCGCGTGGTTCCTGGCCACCGTC
GGAGTCTCGCCCGACCACCAGGGCAAGGGTCTGGGCAGCGCCGTCGTGCTCCCCGGAGTGGAGGCGGCCG
AGCGCGCCGGGGTGCCCGCCTTCCTGGAGACCTCCGCGCCCCGCAACCTCCCCTTCTACGAGCGGCTCGG
CTTCACCGTCACCGCCGACGTCGAGGTGCCCGAAGGACCGCGCACCTGGTGCATGACCCGCAAGCCCGGT
GCCGGATCGGGAGAGGGCAGAGGAAGTCTGCTAACATGCGGTGACGTCGAGGAGAATCCTGGCCCACCGG
TCCCTGCCGCTAAACGGGTCAAACTCGACGGCGGTTCTGGAGGTCCTGCTGCAAAGCGCGTTAAGTTGGA
TGGAGGGTCAGGGGGAGCCACCGCCACCATGGTGTCTAAGGGCGAAGAGCTGATTAAGGAGAACATGCAC
ATGAAGCTGTACATGGAGGGCACCGTGGACAACCATCACTTCAAGTGCACATCCGAGGGCGAAGGCAAGC
CCTACGAGGGCACCCAGACCATGAGAATCAAGGTGGTCGAGGGCGGCCCTCTCCCCTTCGCCTTCGACAT
CCTGGCTACTAGCTTCCTCTACGGCAGCAAGACCTTCATCAACCACACCCAGGGCATCCCCGACTTCTTC
AAGCAGTCCTTCCCTGAGGGCTTCACATGGGAGAGAGTCACCACATACGAAGACGGGGGCGTGCTGACCG
CTACCCAGGACACCAGCCTCCAGGACGGCTGCCTCATCTACAACGTCAAGATCAGAGGGGTGAACTTCAC
ATCCAACGGCCCTGTGATGCAGAAGAAAACACTCGGCTGGGAGGCCTTCACCGAGACGCTGTACCCCGCT
GACGGCGGCCTGGAAGGCAGAAACGACATGGCCCTGAAGCTCGTGGGCGGGAGCCATCTGATCGCAAACG
CCAAGACCACATATAGATCCAAGAAACCCGCTAAGAACCTCAAGATGCCTGGCGTCTACTATGTGGACTA
CAGACTGGAAAGAATCAAGGAGGCCAACAACGAGACCTACGTCGAGCAGCACGAGGTGGCAGTGGCCAGA
TACTGCGACCTCCCTAGCAAACTGGGGCACAAGCTTAATTAGGCGGCCGCTAAGAATTCTGTGCCTTCTA
GTTGCCAGCCATCTGTTGTTTGCCCCTCCCCCGTGCCTTCCTTGACCCTGGAAGGTGCCACTCCCACTGT
CCTTTCCTAATAAAATGAGGAAATTGCATCGCATTGTCTGAGTAGGTGTCATTCTATTCTGGGGGGTGGG
GTGGGGCAGGACAGCAAGGGGGAGGATTGGGAAGACAATAGCAGGCATGCTGGGGATGCGGTGGGCTCTA
TGGATAACTTCGTATAGCATACATTATACGAAGTTATTTGGTATGGCTTTTTCCCCGTATCCCCCCAGGT
GTCTGCAGGCTCAAAGAGCAGCGAGAAGCGTTCAGAGGAAAGCGATCCCGTGCCACCTTCCCCGTGCCCG
GGCTGTCCCCGCACGCTGCCGGCTCGGGGATGCGGGGGGAGCGCCGGACCGGAGCGGAGCCCCGGGCGGC
TCGCTGCTGCCCCCTAGCGGGGGAGGGACGTAATTACATCCCTGGGGGCTTTGGGGGGGGGCTGTCCCTG
ATTCTATAACAAGAAAATATATATATAATAAGTTATCACGTAAGTAGAACATGAAATAACAATATAATTA
TCGTATGAGTTAAATCTTAAAAGTCACGTAAAAGATAATCATGCGTCATTTTGACTCACGCGGTCGTTAT
AGTTCAAAATCAGTGACACTTACCGCATTGACAAGCACGCCTCACGGGAGCTCCAAGCGGCGACTGAGAT
GTCCTAAATGCACAGCGACGGATTCGCGCTATTTAGAAAGAGAGAGCAATATTTCAAGAATGCATGCGTC
AATTTTACGCAGACTATCTTTCTAGGGTTAATCTAGCTGCATCAGGATCATATCGTCGGGTCTTTTTTCC
GGCTCAGTCATCGCCCAAGCTGGCGCTATCTGGGCATCGGGGAGGAAGAAGCCCGTGCCTTTTCCCGCGA
GGTTGAAGCGGCATGGAAAGAGTTTGCCGAGGATGACTGCTGCTGCATTGACGTTGAGCGAAAACGCACG
TTTACCATGATGATTCGGGAAGGTGTGGCCATGCACGCCTTTAACGGTGAACTGTTCGTTCAGGCCACCT
GGGATACCAGTTCGTCGCGGCTTTTCCGGACACAGTTCCGGATGGTCAGCCCGAAGCGCATCAGCAACCC
GAACAATACCGGCGACAGCCGGAACTGCCGTGCCGGTGTGCAGATTAATGACAGCGGTGCGGCGCTGGGA
TATTACGTCAGCGAGGACGGGTATCCTGGCTGGATGCCGCAGAAATGGACATGGATACCCCGTGAGTTAC
CCGGCGGGCGCGCTTGGCGTAATCATGGTCATAGCTGTTTCCTGTGTGAAATTGTTATCCGCTCACAATT
CCACACAACATACGAGCCGGAAGCATAAAGTGTAAAGCCTGGGGTGCCTAATGAGTGAGCTAACTCACAT
TAATTGCGTTGCGCTCACTGCCCGCTTTCCAGTCGGGAAACCTGTCGTGCCAGCTGCATTAATGAATCGG
CCAACGCGCGGGGAGAGGCGGTTTGCGTATTGGGCGCTCTTCCGCTTCCTCGCTCACTGACTCGCTGCGC
TCGGTCGTTCGGCTGCGGCGAGCGGTATCAGCTCACTCAAAGGCGGTAATACGGTTATCCACAGAATCAG
GGGATAACGCAGGAAAGAACATGTGAGCAAAAGGCCAGCAAAAGGCCAGGAACCGTAAAAAGGCCGCGTT
GCTGGCGTTTTTCCATAGGCTCCGCCCCCCTGACGAGCATCACAAAAATCGACGCTCAAGTCAGAGGTGG
CGAAACCCGACAGGACTATAAAGATACCAGGCGTTTCCCCCTGGAAGCTCCCTCGTGCGCTCTCCTGTTC
CGACCCTGCCGCTTACCGGATACCTGTCCGCCTTTCTCCCTTCGGGAAGCGTGGCGCTTTCTCATAGCTC
ACGCTGTAGGTATCTCAGTTCGGTGTAGGTCGTTCGCTCCAAGCTGGGCTGTGTGCACGAACCCCCCGTT
CAGCCCGACCGCTGCGCCTTATCCGGTAACTATCGTCTTGAGTCCAACCCGGTAAGACACGACTTATCGC
CACTGGCAGCAGCCACTGGTAACAGGATTAGCAGAGCGAGGTATGTAGGCGGTGCTACAGAGTTCTTGAA
GTGGTGGCCTAACTACGGCTACACTAGAAGGACAGTATTTGGTATCTGCGCTCTGCTGAAGCCAGTTACC
TTCGGAAAAAGAGTTGG
